>Addgene plasmid #190103 | pTR1-GPD-TRPC | addgene full sequence | sequence record 381464 | Addgene NGS Result
TTGCCCGGCGTCAATACGGGATAATACCGCGCCACATAGCAGAACTTTAAAAGTGCTCATCATTGGAAAA
CGTTCTTCGGGGCGAAAACTCTCAAGGATCTTACCGCTGTTGAGATCCAGTTCGATGTAACCCACTCGTG
CACCCAACTGATCTTCAGCATCTTTTACTTTCACCAGCGTTTCTGGGTGAGCAAAAACAGGAAGGCAAAA
TGCCGCAAAAAAGGGAATAAGGGCGACACGGAAATGTTGAATACTCATACTCTTCCTTTTTCAATGGGCA
ATTGATTACGGGATCCCATTGGTAACGAAATGTAAAAGCTAGGAGATCGTCCGCCGATGTCAGGATGATT
TCACTTGTTTCTTGTCCGGCTCACCGGTCAAAGCTAAAGAGGAGCAAAAGGAACGGATAGAATCGGGTGC
CGCTGATCTATACGGTATAGTGCCCTTATCACGTTGACTCAACCCATGCTATTTAACTCAACCCCTCCTT
CTGAACCCCACCATCTTCTTCCTTTTCCTCTCATCCCACACAATTCTCTATCTCAGATTTGAATTCCAAA
AGTCCTCGGACGAAACTGAACAAGTCTTCCTCCCTTCGATAAACCTTTGGTGATTGGAATAACTGACCAT
CTTCTATAGTTCCCAAACCAACCGACAATGTAAATACACTCCTCGATTAGCCCTCTAGAGGGCATACGAT
GGAAGTCATGGAATACTTTTGGCTGGACTCTCACAATGATCAAGGTATCTTAGGTAACGTCTTTGGCGTG
GGCCGGTGTTCGTTCCCAGTCATCGATGCATTCACATGCCCTCCCTAAGCTGGGCCCTAGACTCTAGGAT
CCTAGTCTAGAAGGACATGGCATCGATGGACTGGGTTCGTTCTGAGATTATACGGCTAAAACTTGATCTG
GATAATACCAGCGAAAAGGGTCATGCCTTCTCTCGTTCTTCCTGTTGATGGAATGGCTAACAGATGATAG
TCATTGCAACTTGAAACATGTCTCCTCCAGCTGCCATCTACGAACCCACTGTGGCCGCTACCGGCCTCAA
GGGTAAGGTCGTGGTTTCTGAGACCGTCCCCGTTGAGGGAGCTTCTCAGACCAAGCTGTTGGACCATTTC
GGTGGCAAGTGGGACGAGTTCAAGTTCGCCCCTATCCGCGAAAGCCAGGTCTCTCGTGCCATGACCAGAC
GTTACTTTGAGGACCTGGACAAGTACGCTGAAAGTGACGTTGTCATTGTTGGTGCTGGTTCCTGCGGTCT
GAGCACTGCGTACGTCTTGGCCAAGGCTCGTCCGGACCTGAAGATTGCTATCGTCGAGGCCAGCGTCTCT
CCTGGTCAGTAGTCCATGATGGATTGCCTTGCACTCAGCTTTCCGGAACTAACGTGCAATAGGTGGCGGT
GCCTGGTTGGGTGGCCAACTCTTTTCTGCTATGGTCATGCGCCGTCCCGCGGAAGTCTTCCTGAACGAGC
TGGGTGTTCCTTACGAAGAGGACGCAAACCCCAACTACGTTGTCGTCAAGCACGCCTCCCTGTTTACCTC
GACACTCATGTCGAAGGTTCTCTCCTTCCCCAATGTCAAGCTCTTCAATGCTACCGCTGTTGAGGACTTG
ATCACCCGTCCGACCGAGAACGGCAACCCCCAGATTGCTGGTGTTGTCGTCAACTGGACGCTGGTCACCC
TTCACCACGATGATCACTCCTGCATGGACCCCAACACTATCAACGCTCCTGTCATCATCAGTACCACTGG
TCACGATGGGCCATTCGGCGCCTTCTGTGCGAAGCGCTTGGTGTCCATGGGCAGCGTCGACAAGCTAGGT
GGCATGCGTGGTCTCGACATGAGCTCGGCCGAGGATGCCATCGTCAAGAACACCCGCGAGGTTACTAAGG
GCTTGATAATCGGCGGTATGGAGCTGTCTGAAATTGATGGCTTTAACCGCATGGGCCCTACCTTCGGTGC
CATGGTTCTCAGTGGTGTCAAGGCTGCCGAGGAGGCATTGAAGGTGTTCGACGAGCGTCAGCGCGAGTGT
GCTGAGTAAATGACTCACTACCCGAATGGGTTCAGTGCATGAACCGGATTTGTCTTACGGTCTTTGACGA
TAGGGGAATGATGATTATGTGATAGTTCTGAGATTTGAATGAACTCGTTAGCTCGTAATCCACATGCATA
TGTAAATGGCTGTGTCCCGTATGTAACGGTGGGGCATTCTAGAATAATTATGTGTAACAAGAAAGACAGT
ATAATACAAACAAAGATGCAAGAGCGGCTCATCGTCACCCCATTTTGTTAAAATTCGCGTTAAATTTTTG
TTAAATCAGCTCATTTTTTAACCAATAGACCGAAATCGGCAAAATCCCTTATAAATCAAAAGAATAGCCC
GAGATAGAGT
[37 nt withheld, positions 2391-2427]
AAAGAACGTGGACTCCAACGTCAAAGG
[141 nt withheld, positions 2455-2595]
G
[46 nt withheld, positions 2597-2642]
A
[95 nt withheld, positions 2644-2738]
TATGCGGTGTGAAATACCGCACAGATGCGTAAGGAGAAAATACCGCATCAGGCGCCATTCGCCATTCAGG
CTGCGCAACTGTTGGGAAGGGCGATCGGTGCGGGCCTCTTCGCTATTACGCCAGCTGGCGAAAGGGGGAT
GTGCTGCAAGGCGATTAAGTTGGGTAACGCCAGGGTTTTCCCAGTCACGACGTTGTAAAACGACGGCCAG
TGAATTCGAGCTCGGTACCGTTACTAGGTTGCAGTCAATGCATTAATGCATTGCAGATGAGCTGTATCTG
GAAGAGGTAAACCCGAAACGCGTTTTATTCTTGTTGACATGGAGCTATTAAATCACTAGAAGGCACTCTT
TGCTGCTTGGACAAATGAACGTATCTTATCGAGATCCTGAACACCATTTGTCTCAACTCCGGAGCTGACA
TCGACACCAACGATCTTATATCCAGATTCGTCAAGCTGTTTGATGATTTCAGTAACGTTAAGTGGATCCG
GTCCGGAATTCCCGGGGCGGCCGCTGCTCAAGCGGGGTAGCTGTTAGTCAAGCTGCGATGAAGTGGGAAA
GCTCGAACTGAAAGGTTCAAAGGAATAAGGGATGGGAAGGATGGAGTATGGATGTAGCAAAGTACTTACT
TAGGGGAAATAAAGGTTCTTGGATGGGAAGATGAATATACTGAAGATGGGAAAAGAAAGAGAAAAGAAAA
GAGCAGCTGGTGGGGAGAGCAGGAAAATATGGCAACAAATGTTGGACTGACGCAACGACCTTGTCAACCC
CGCCGACACACCGGGCGGACAGACGGGGCAAAGCTGCCTACCAGGGACTGAGGGACCTCAGCAGGTCGAG
TGCAGAGCACCGGATGGGTCGACTGCCAGCTTGTGTTCCCGGTCTGCGCCGCTGGCCAGCTCCTGAGCGG
CCTTTCCGGTTTCATACACCGGGCAAAGCAGGAGAGGCACGATATTTGGACGCCCTACAGATGCCGGATG
GGCCAATTAGGGAGCTTACGCGCCGGGTACTCGCTCTACCTACTTCGGAGAAGGTACTATCTCGTGAATC
TTTTACCAGATCGGAAGCAATTGGACTTCTGTACCTAGGTTAATGGCATGCTATTTCGCCGACGGCTATA
CACCCCTGGCTTCACATTCTCCTTCGCTTACTGCCGGTGATTCGATGAAGCTCCATATTCTCCGATGATG
CAATAGATTCTTGGTCAACGAGGGGCACACCAGCCTTTCCACTTCGGGGCGGAGGGGCGGCCGGTCCCGG
ATTAATAATCATCCACTGCACCTCAGAGCCGCCAGAGCTGTCTGGCGCAGTGGCGCTTATTACTCAGCCC
TTCTCTCTGCGTCCGTCCGTCTCTCCGCATGCCAGAAAGAGTCACCGGTCACTGTACAGAGCTCACGAGT
TCGTCACATTTTTCTACAAATGGTGGAGGCGGCGGATTTTAGGCTCAAGTCATGACCCTCTGGGTCACTC
CAGAATCAGCTAGGTCAACGAATAAGGATGATTCTATAGGAAGATCCAGGCACCGGTCAACCATGATCTG
GACAGATTTGGGAGCTCGGTATAAGCTCTCCACCATCTTATTCTGTATAGTTTAGGCTTAAAGTTTATCC
AGGAGATGTTGCTGAAGTCGATTTGAGTCCACTTCCTCACTGGTAGCTATACGACTTTGATGGTCGTTGT
AGGGGCTGTATTAGGTCTCGATCAAACACAAATAGAATTAAATGGTACTCGAAGCTTGGCGTAATCATGG
TCATAGCTGTTTCCTGTGTGAAATTGTTATCCGCTCACAATTCCACACAACATACGAGCCGGAAGCATAA
AGTGTAAAGCCTGGGGTGCCTAATGAGTGAGCTAACTCACATTAATTGCGTTGCGCTCACTGCCCGCTTT
CCAGTCGGGAAACCTGTCGTGCCAGCTGCATTAATGAATCGGCCAACGCGCGGGGAGAGGCGGTTTGCGT
ATTGGGCGCTCTTCCGCTTCCTCGCTCACTGACTCGCTGCGCTCGGTCGTTCGGCTGCGGCGAGCGGTAT
CAGCTCACTCAAAGGCGGTAATACGGTTATCCACAGAATCAGGGGATAACGCAGGAAAGAACATGTGAGC
AAAAGGCCAGCAAAAGGCCAGGAACCGTAAAAAGGCCGCGTTGCTGGCGTTTTTCCATAGGCTCCGCCCC
CCTGACGAGCATCACAAAAATCGACGCTCAAGTCAGAGGTGGCGAAACCCGACAGGACTATAAAGATACC
AGGCGTTTCCCCCTGGAAGCTCCCTCGTGCGCTCTCCTGTTCCGACCCTGCCGCTTACCGGATACCTGTC
CGCCTTTCTCCCTTCGGGAAGCGTGGCGCTTTCTCATAGCTCACGCTGTAGGTATCTCAGTTCGGTGTAG
GTCGTTCGCTCCAAGCTGGGCTGTGTGCACGAACCCCCCGTTCAGCCCGACCGCTGCGCCTTATCCGGTA
ACTATCGTCTTGAGTCCAACCCGGTAAGACACGACTTATCGCCACTGGCAGCAGCCACTGGTAACAGGAT
TAGCAGAGCGAGGTATGTAGGCGGTGCTACAGAGTTCTTGAAGTGGTGGCCTAACTACGGCTACACTAGA
AGAACAGTATTTGGTATCTGCGCTCTGCTGAAGCCAGTTACCTTCGGAAAAAGAGTTGGTAGCTCTTGAT
CCGGCAAACAAACCACCGCTGGTAGCGGTGGTTTTTTTGTTTGCAAGCAGCAGATTACGCGCAGAAAAAA
AGGATCTCAAGAAGATCCTTTGATCTTTTCTACGGGGTCTGACGCTCAGTGGAACGAAAACTCACGTTAA
GGGATTTTGGTCATGAGATTATCAAAAAGGATCTTCACCTAGATCCTTTTAAATTAAAAATGAAGTTTTA
AATCAATCTAAAGTATATATGAGTAAACTTGGTCTGACAGTTACCAATGCTTAATCAGTGAGGCACCTAT
CTCAGCGATCTGTCTATTTCGTTCATCCATAGTTGCCTGACTCCCCGTCGTGTAGATAACTACGATACGG
GAGGGCTTACCATCTGGCCCCAGTGCTGCAATGATACCGCGAGACCCACGCTCACCGGCTCCAGATTTAT
CAGCAATAAACCAGCCAGCCGGAAGGGCCGAGCGCAGAAGTGGTCCTGCAACTTTATCCGCCTCCATCCA
GTCTATTAATTGTTGCCGGGAAGCTAGAGTAAGTAGTTCGCCAGTTAATAGTTTGCGCAACGTTGTTGCC
ATTGCTACAGGCATCGTGGTGTCACGCTCGTCGTTTGGTATGGCTTCATTCAGCTCCGGTTCCCAACGAT
CAAGGCGAGTTACATGATCCCCCATGTTGTGCAAAAAAGCGGTTAGCTCCTTCGGTCCTCCGATCGTTGT
CAGAAGTAAGTTGGCCGCAGTGTTATCACTCATGGTTATGGCAGCACTGCATAATTCTCTTACTGTCATG
CCATCCGTAAGATGCTTTTCTGTGACTGGTGAGTACTCAACCAAGTCATTCTGAGAATAGTGTATGCGGC
GACCGAGTTGCTC
Features (pLannotate 1.2.2; 14 found; start..end, strand, type, name):
    259..275     -  promoter       AmpR promoter (fragment): bla
    276..2283    +  gene           ptrA: pyrithiamine resistance gene of Aspergillus oryzae (Kubodera et al., 2000) useful as a dominant selectable marker in Aspergillus
   2292..2720    -  rep_origin     f1 ori (sequence partly withheld): f1 bacteriophage origin of replication; arrow indicates direction of (+) strand synthesis
   2739..2790    +  misc_feature   bom (fragment): basis of mobility region from pBR322
   2796..2953    -  CDS            lacZα (fragment): LacZα fragment of β-galactosidase; lacZ fragment
   2967..3227    -  terminator     trpC terminator (fragment): trpC; transcription terminator from the Aspergillus nidulans trpC gene (Punt et al., 1987)
   3252..3367    -  intron         gpdA intron: gpdA; intron from the Aspergillus nidulans glyceraldehyde-3-phosphate dehydrogenase gene (Punt et al., 1990)
   3416..4470    -  promoter       gpdA promoter (fragment): gpdA; promoter from the Aspergillus nidulans glyceraldehyde-3-phosphate dehydrogenase gene (Punt et al., 1990)
   4512..4528    -  protein_bind   lac operator: The lac repressor binds to the lac operator to inhibit transcription in E. coli. This inhibition can be relieved by adding lactose or isopropyl-β-D-thiogalactopyranoside (IPTG). lac repressor encoded by lacI
   4536..4566    -  promoter       lac promoter: promoter for the E. coli lac operon
   4581..4602    -  protein_bind   CAP binding site: CAP binding activates transcription in the presence of cAMP. E. coli catabolite activator protein
   4615..4707    -  CDS            lacI (fragment): lac repressor; lacI; The lac repressor binds to the lac operator to inhibit transcription in E. coli. This inhibition can be relieved by adding lactose or isopropyl-β-D-thiogalactopyranoside (IPTG).
   4890..5478    -  rep_origin     ori: high-copy-number ColE1/pMB1/pBR322/pUC origin of replication
   5649..258     -  CDS            AmpR (across the origin): β-lactamase; bla; confers resistance to ampicillin, carbenicillin, and related antibiotics
