[The description below was written by a language model from this plasmid's Addgene catalogue record and pLannotate feature annotations shown in this document.]
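Description:
pTR1-GPD-TRPC is an empty expression backbone for filamentous fungi, intended for expressing genes in Aspergillus flavus. The catalogue files it under "Yeast Expression", although its stated purpose and all its functional parts are Aspergillus-specific. It derives from the commercial vector pPTR1 (listed as 4,782 bp), into which an expression cassette was inserted. The sequenced plasmid is 6,251 nt. In E. coli it is maintained as a high-copy plasmid through a ColE1/pUC-type origin and selected with ampicillin via the β-lactamase gene, which spans the numbering origin of the record. An f1 phage origin and a fragment of the pBR322 bom region are also annotated. No fungal autonomous replication element is annotated.

Fungal selection relies on ptrA, the Aspergillus oryzae pyrithiamine resistance gene. It acts as a dominant marker in Aspergillus, so no auxotrophic recipient strain is needed. The expression cassette sits within the remnants of the lac region: lac promoter, operator and CAP site on one side and a lacZα fragment on the other, indicating that the cassette interrupts the original lacZα cloning region. It consists of the Aspergillus nidulans gpdA (glyceraldehyde-3-phosphate dehydrogenase) promoter, a strong constitutive fungal promoter, followed by the annotated gpdA intron and then a fragment of the A. nidulans trpC transcription terminator. According to the record, unique NotI and SmaI sites were included for restriction cloning of a gene of interest, though these sites are not annotated in the feature table. No insert is present. The vector serves for constitutive expression of cloned genes in A. flavus, as in the associated study of the fluG orthologue's role in conidiation, sclerotial production and aflatoxin biosynthesis.
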