Addgene plasmid #190103: pTR1-GPD-TRPC
Purpose: (Empty Backbone) Expression vector for fungal (Aspergillus flavus) genes based on pyrithiamine resistance (ptrA) selection
Depositing lab: Perng-Kuang Chang. Depositing organization: USDA ARS New Orleans, Southern Regional Research Center. Publication: Deletion of the Aspergillus flavus orthologue of A. nidulans fluG reduces conidiation and promotes production of sclerotia but does not abolish aflatoxin biosynthesis. Chang PK, Scharfenstein LL, Mack B, Ehrlich KC. Appl Environ Microbiol. 2012 Nov;78(21):7557-63. doi: 10.1128/AEM.01241-12. Epub 2012 Aug 17. PubMed 22904054.
Backbone
  Vector backbone: pPTR1
  Backbone manufacturer: TaKaRa
  Backbone size (bp): 4782
  Modifications to backbone: Inserted Aspergillus nidulans gpdA promoter and trpC terminator with unique NotI and SmaI sites for cloning (Ping Li & P-K Chang)
  Vector type: Yeast Expression
Growth in bacteria
  Bacterial resistance: Ampicillin, 100 μg/mL
  Growth temperature: 37°C
  Growth strain: DH5alpha
  Copy number: High Copy
Gene/Insert
  Cloning method: Restriction Enzyme
Resource information
  A portion of this plasmid was derived from a plasmid made by: Originally constructed by Ping Li (USDA, ARS, Southern Regional Research Center) and modified by P-K Chang
Terms and licenses: Academic/Nonprofit Terms; Industry Terms: Not Available to Industry
How to cite: pTR1-GPD-TRPC was a gift from Perng-Kuang Chang (Addgene plasmid # 190103 ; http://n2t.net/addgene:190103 ; RRID:Addgene_190103)
